Addgene plasmid #143924: TFORF1100
Purpose: Lentiviral vector for overexpressing transcription factor ORFs with unique 24-bp barcodes. Barcodes facilitate identification of transcription factors in pooled screens.
Depositing lab: Feng Zhang. Depositing organization: Broad Institute. Publication: A transcription factor atlas of directed differentiation. Joung J, Ma S, Tay T, Geiger-Schuller KR, Kirchgatterer PC, Verdine VK, Guo B, Arias-Garcia MA, Allen WE, Singh A, Kuksenko O, Abudayyeh OO, Gootenberg JS, Fu Z, Macrae RK, Buenrostro JD, Regev A, Zhang F. Cell. 2023 Jan 5;186(1):209-229.e26. doi: 10.1016/j.cell.2022.11.026. PubMed 36608654.
Backbone
  Vector backbone: pLX_TRC317
  Backbone manufacturer: Broad Institute Genetic Perturbation Platform
  Backbone size w/o insert (bp): 8264
  Vector type: Mammalian Expression, Lentiviral
  Selectable markers: Puromycin
Growth in bacteria
  Bacterial resistance: Ampicillin, 100 μg/mL
  Growth temperature: 37°C
  Growth strain: NEB Stable
  Copy number: High Copy
Gene/Insert
  Gene/Insert name: GTF2IRD1
  Species: H. sapiens (human)
  Insert size (bp): 2984
  Entrez Gene: GTF2IRD1 (a.k.a. BEN, CREAM1, GTF3, MUSTRD1, RBAP2, WBS, WBSCR11, WBSCR12, hMusTRD1alpha1)
  Promoter: EF1a
  Cloning method: Unknown
  Sequencing primers: 5′ GGGTGGAGACTGAAGTTAGGCCAG; 3′ CACATAGCGTAAAAGGAGCAACATAG
Terms and licenses: Academic/Nonprofit Terms; Industry Terms: Not Available to Industry
Depositor comments: XM_006716182,XM_006716183,ENST00000476977 . The transcription factor ORF portion of this plasmid was synthesized by Genewiz. Please test multiple small colonies in case of plasmid recombination. To make this collection available in a timely manner, a portion of this collection was not fully sequenced by Addgene. If an Addgene verified full plasmid sequence is not available, please contact us prior to placing an order to request the full sequence.
How to cite: TFORF1100 was a gift from Feng Zhang (Addgene plasmid # 143924 ; http://n2t.net/addgene:143924 ; RRID:Addgene_143924)
