[The description below was written by a language model from this plasmid's Addgene catalogue record and pLannotate feature annotations shown in this document.]
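Description:
TFORF1100 is a lentiviral mammalian expression plasmid built on the pLX_TRC317 backbone. It carries the human transcription factor GTF2IRD1 as one member of a barcoded transcription factor ORF collection. In bacteria it is maintained through a high-copy ColE1/pUC-type origin and selected with ampicillin via the β-lactamase gene. An f1 origin and remnants of a lac/lacZα cloning region with T7 and T3 promoters also sit in the backbone. The depositor notes that the plasmid can recombine, as is common for LTR-containing vectors.

The viral portion has a third-generation, self-inactivating layout. An RSV promoter drives a truncated HIV-1 5' LTR, followed by the Ψ packaging signal with a partial gag sequence, the RRE for Rev-dependent nuclear export, and a cPPT/CTS element. The ΔU3 3' LTR disables LTR promoter activity after integration. Two expression units lie between the LTRs. An SV40 early promoter/origin region precedes the puromycin N-acetyltransferase gene, which allows selection of transduced cells. A full-length EF-1α promoter then drives the synthesized GTF2IRD1 ORF. The annotated coding match spans about 2.8 kb, slightly shorter than the catalogued insert size of roughly 3 kb. A WPRE downstream of the ORF enhances transcript stability and expression. The unique 24-bp barcode described in the record is not annotated in the feature table. It may lie in the region between the ORF and the WPRE, where a short U6 promoter fragment is detected, but the record does not state its position.

The construct is intended for constitutive overexpression of GTF2IRD1 in mammalian cells. In pooled screens, such as directed differentiation experiments, the barcode identifies which transcription factor each cell received.
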