Features (pLannotate 1.2.2; 31 found; start..end, strand, type, name):
      5..231     +  promoter       RSV promoter: Rous sarcoma virus enhancer/promoter
    232..412     +  LTR            5' LTR (truncated): truncated 5' long terminal repeat (LTR) from HIV-1
    459..584     +  misc_feature   HIV-1 Ψ: packaging signal of human immunodeficiency virus type 1
    568..931     +  CDS            HIV-1 gag (fragment): gag protein from human immunodeficiency virus 1; gag
   1077..1310    +  misc_feature   RRE: The Rev response element (RRE) of HIV-1 allows for Rev-dependent mRNA export from the nucleus to the cytoplasm.
   1687..1713    +  CDS            Rev (fragment): human immunodeficiency virus 1 (HIV-1) Rev protein; rev; enhances nuclear export of unspliced and incompletely spliced viral mRNAs
   1720..1743    +  promoter       SV40 promoter (fragment): SV40 early promoter
   1744..1815    +  promoter       SV40 promoter (fragment): SV40 enhancer and early promoter
   1839..1974    +  rep_origin     SV40 ori: SV40 origin of replication
   2020..2616    +  CDS            PuroR (fragment): puromycin N-acetyltransferase; pac from Streptomyces; confers resistance to puromycin
   2665..2782    +  misc_feature   cPPT/CTS: central polypurine tract and central termination sequence of HIV-1
   2847..2913    +  CDS            small t antigen (fragment): SV40 (simian virus 40) small t antigen
   2920..4098    +  promoter       EF-1α promoter: strong constitutive promoter for human elongation factor EF-1α
   4115..6880    +  CDS            GTF2IRD1: GT2D1_HUMAN - Also known as CREAM1, GTF3, MUSTRD1, RBAP2, WBSCR11, WBSCR12. Experimental evidence at protein level: Swiss-Prot protein existence level 1. May be a transcription regulator involved in cell-cycle progression and skeletal muscle differentiation. May repress GTF2I transcriptional functions, by preventing its nuclear residency, or by inhibiting its transcriptional activation. May contribute to slow- twitch fiber type specificity during myogenesis and in regenerating muscles. Binds troponin I slow-muscle fiber enhancer (USE B1). Binds specifically and with high affinity to the EFG se
   7010..7063    +  promoter       U6 promoter (fragment): RNA polymerase III promoter for human U6 snRNA
   7105..7693    +  misc_feature   WPRE: woodchuck hepatitis virus posttranscriptional regulatory element
   7744..7763    +  misc_feature   cPPT/CTS (fragment): central polypurine tract and central termination sequence of HIV-1
   7765..7998    +  LTR            3' LTR (ΔU3): self-inactivating 3' long terminal repeat (LTR) from HIV-1
   8076..8197    +  polyA_signal   SV40 poly(A) signal: SV40 polyadenylation signal
   8237..8372    +  rep_origin     SV40 ori: SV40 origin of replication
   8393..8411    -  promoter       T7 promoter: promoter for bacteriophage T7 RNA polymerase
   8419..8574    +  CDS            lacZα (fragment): LacZα fragment of β-galactosidase; lacZ fragment
   8579..9007    +  rep_origin     f1 ori (sequence partly withheld): f1 bacteriophage origin of replication; arrow indicates direction of (+) strand synthesis
   9060..9164    +  promoter       AmpR promoter: bla
   9165..10025   +  CDS            AmpR: β-lactamase; bla; confers resistance to ampicillin, carbenicillin, and related antibiotics
  10196..10784   +  rep_origin     ori: high-copy-number ColE1/pMB1/pBR322/pUC origin of replication
  10967..11059   +  CDS            lacI (fragment): lac repressor; lacI; The lac repressor binds to the lac operator to inhibit transcription in E. coli. This inhibition can be relieved by adding lactose or isopropyl-β-D-thiogalactopyranoside (IPTG).
  11072..11093   +  protein_bind   CAP binding site: CAP binding activates transcription in the presence of cAMP. E. coli catabolite activator protein
  11108..11138   +  promoter       lac promoter: promoter for the E. coli lac operon
  11142..11164   +  protein_bind   lac operator (fragment): The lac repressor binds to the lac operator to inhibit transcription in E. coli. This inhibition can be relieved by adding lactose or isopropyl-β-D-thiogalactopyranoside (IPTG). lac repressor encoded by lacI
  11207..11225   +  promoter       T3 promoter: promoter for bacteriophage T3 RNA polymerase
>Addgene plasmid #143924 | TFORF1100 | addgene full sequence | sequence record 404587 | Addgene NGS Result
TTAATGTAGTCTTATGCAATACTCTTGTAGTCTTGCAACATGGTAACGATGAGTTAGCAACATGCCTTAC
AAGGAGAGAAAAAGCACCGTGCATGCCGATTGGTGGAAGTAAGGTGGTACGATCGTGCCTTATTAGGAAG
GCAACAGACGGGTCTGACATGGATTGGACGAACCACTGAATTGCCGCATTGCAGAGATATTGTATTTAAG
TGCCTAGCTCGATACATAAACGGGTCTCTCTGGTTAGACCAGATCTGAGCCTGGGAGCTCTCTGGCTAAC
TAGGGAACCCACTGCTTAAGCCTCAATAAAGCTTGCCTTGAGTGCTTCAAGTAGTGTGTGCCCGTCTGTT
GTGTGACTCTGGTAACTAGAGATCCCTCAGACCCTTTTAGTCAGTGTGGAAAATCTCTAGCAGTGGCGCC
CGAACAGGGACTTGAAAGCGAAAGGGAAACCAGAGGAGCTCTCTCGACGCAGGACTCGGCTTGCTGAAGC
GCGCACGGCAAGAGGCGAGGGGCGGCGACTGGTGAGTACGCCAAAAATTTTGACTAGCGGAGGCTAGAAG
GAGAGAGATGGGTGCGAGAGCGTCAGTATTAAGCGGGGGAGAATTAGATCGCGATGGGAAAAAATTCGGT
TAAGGCCAGGGGGAAAGAAAAAATATAAATTAAAACATATAGTATGGGCAAGCAGGGAGCTAGAACGATT
CGCAGTTAATCCTGGCCTGTTAGAAACATCAGAAGGCTGTAGACAAATACTGGGACAGCTACAACCATCC
CTTCAGACAGGATCAGAAGAACTTAGATCATTATATAATACAGTAGCAACCCTCTATTGTGTGCATCAAA
GGATAGAGATAAAAGACACCAAGGAAGCTTTAGACAAGATAGAGGAAGAGCAAAACAAAAGTAAGACCAC
CGCACAGCAAGCGGCCGCTGATCTTCAGACCTGGAGGAGGAGATATGAGGGACAATTGGAGAAGTGAATT
ATATAAATATAAAGTAGTAAAAATTGAACCATTAGGAGTAGCACCCACCAAGGCAAAGAGAAGAGTGGTG
CAGAGAGAAAAAAGAGCAGTGGGAATAGGAGCTTTGTTCCTTGGGTTCTTGGGAGCAGCAGGAAGCACTA
TGGGCGCAGCGTCAATGACGCTGACGGTACAGGCCAGACAATTATTGTCTGGTATAGTGCAGCAGCAGAA
CAATTTGCTGAGGGCTATTGAGGCGCAACAGCATCTGTTGCAACTCACAGTCTGGGGCATCAAGCAGCTC
CAGGCAAGAATCCTGGCTGTGGAAAGATACCTAAAGGATCAACAGCTCCTGGGGATTTGGGGTTGCTCTG
GAAAACTCATTTGCACCACTGCTGTGCCTTGGAATGCTAGTTGGAGTAATAAATCTCTGGAACAGATTTG
GAATCACACGACCTGGATGGAGTGGGACAGAGAAATTAACAATTACACAAGCTTAATACACTCCTTAATT
GAAGAATCGCAAAACCAGCAAGAAAAGAATGAACAAGAATTATTGGAATTAGATAAATGGGCAAGTTTGT
GGAATTGGTTTAACATAACAAATTGGCTGTGGTATATAAAATTATTCATAATGATAGTAGGAGGCTTGGT
AGGTTTAAGAATAGTTTTTGCTGTACTTTCTATAGTGAATAGAGTTAGGCAGGGATATTCACCATTATCG
TTTCAGACCCACCTCCCAACCCCGAGGGGACCCATGCATTGCATCTCAATTAGTCAGCAACCAGGTGTGG
AAAGTCCCCAGGCTCCCCAGCAGGCAGAAGTATGCAAAGCATGCGTCTCAATTAGTCAGCAACCATAGTC
CCGCCCCTAACTCCGCCCATCCCGCCCCTAACTCCGCCCAGTTCCGCCCATTCTCCGCCCCATGGCTGAC
TAATTTTTTTTATTTATGCAGAGGCCGAGGCCGCCTCGGCCTCTGAGCTATTCCAGAAGTAGTGAGGAGG
CTTTTTTGGAGGCCTAGGCTTTTGCAAAAAGCTTTCTAGAGGTACCACCGGAGCTTACCATGACCGAGTA
CAAGCCCACGGTGCGCCTCGCCACCCGCGACGACGTCCCCAGGGCCGTACGCACCCTCGCCGCCGCGTTC
GCCGACTACCCCGCCACGCGCCACACCGTCGATCCGGACCGCCACATCGAGCGGGTCACCGAGCTGCAAG
AACTCTTCCTCACGCGCGTCGGGCTCGACATCGGCAAGGTGTGGGTCGCGGACGACGGCGCCGCCGTGGC
GGTCTGGACCACGCCGGAGAGCGTCGAAGCGGGGGCGGTGTTCGCCGAGATCGGCCCGCGCATGGCCGAG
TTGAGCGGTTCCCGGCTGGCCGCGCAGCAACAGATGGAAGGCCTCCTGGCGCCGCACCGGCCCAAGGAGC
CCGCGTGGTTCCTGGCCACCGTCGGCGTCTCGCCCGACCACCAGGGCAAGGGTCTGGGCAGCGCCGTCGT
GCTCCCCGGAGTGGAGGCGGCCGAGCGCGCCGGGGTGCCCGCCTTCCTGGAGACCTCCGCGCCCCGCAAC
CTCCCCTTCTACGAGCGGCTCGGCTTCACCGTCACCGCCGACGTCGAGGTGCCCGAAGGACCGCGCACCT
GGTGCATGACCCGCAAGCCCGGTGCCAGTTAACGAATTCTAGATCTTGAGACAAATGGCAGTATTCATCC
ACAATTTTAAAAGAAAAGGGGGGATTGGGGGGTACAGTGCAGGGGAAAGAATAGTAGACATAATAGCAAC
AGACATACAAACTAAAGAATTACAAAAACAAATTACAAAAATTCAAAATTTTCGGGTTTATTACAGGGAC
AGCAGAGATCCACTTTGGCGCCGGCTCGAGGCCTGCAGGTGCAAAGATGGATAAAGTTTTAAACAGAGAG
GAATCTTTGCAGCTAATGGACCTTCTAGGTCTTGAAAGGAGTGGGAATTGGCTCCGGTGCCCGTCAGTGG
GCAGAGCGCACATCGCCCACAGTCCCCGAGAAGTTGGGGGGAGGGGTCGGCAATTGAACCGGTGCCTAGA
GAAGGTGGCGCGGGGTAAACTGGGAAAGTGATGTCGTGTACTGGCTCCGCCTTTTTCCCGAGGGTGGGGG
AGAACCGTATATAAGTGCAGTAGTCGCCGTGAACGTTCTTTTTCGCAACGGGTTTGCCGCCAGAACACAG
GTAAGTGCCGTGTGTGGTTCCCGCGGGCCTGGCCTCTTTACGGGTTATGGCCCTTGCGTGCCTTGAATTA
CTTCCACCTGGCTGCAGTACGTGATTCTTGATCCCGAGCTTCGGGTTGGAAGTGGGTGGGAGAGTTCGAG
GCCTTGCGCTTAAGGAGCCCCTTCGCCTCGTGCTTGAGTTGAGGCCTGGCCTGGGCGCTGGGGCCGCCGC
GTGCGAATCTGGTGGCACCTTCGCGCCTGTCTCGCTGCTTTCGATAAGTCTCTAGCCATTTAAAATTTTT
GATGACCTGCTGCGACGCTTTTTTTCTGGCAAGATAGTCTTGTAAATGCGGGCCAAGATCTGCACACTGG
TATTTCGGTTTTTGGGGCCGCGGGCGGCGACGGGGCCCGTGCGTCCCAGCGCACATGTTCGGCGAGGCGG
GGCCTGCGAGCGCGGCCACCGAGAATCGGACGGGGGTAGTCTCAAGCTGGCCGGCCTGCTCTGGTGCCTG
GCCTCGCGCCGCCGTGTATCGCCCCGCCCTGGGCGGCAAGGCTGGCCCGGTCGGCACCAGTTGCGTGAGC
GGAAAGATGGCCGCTTCCCGGCCCTGCTGCAGGGAGCTCAAAATGGAGGACGCGGCGCTCGGGAGAGCGG
GCGGGTGAGTCACCCACACAAAGGAAAAGGGCCTTTCCGTCCTCAGCCGTCGCTTCATGTGACTCCACGG
AGTACCGGGCGCCGTCCAGGCACCTCGATTAGTTCTCGAGCTTTTGGAGTACGTCGTCTTTAGGTTGGGG
GGAGGGGTTTTATGCGATGGAGTTTCCCCACACTGAGTGGGTGGAGACTGAAGTTAGGCCAGCTTGGCAC
TTGATGTAATTCTCCTTGGAATTTGCCCTTTTTGAGTTTGGATCTTGGTTCATTCTCAAGCCTCAGACAG
TGGTTCAAAGTTTTTTTCTTCCATTTCAGGTGTCGTGAGGCTAGCACCGCCACCATGGCCTTGCTGGGTA
AGCGCTGTGACGTCCCCACCAACGGCTGCGGACCCGACCGCTGGAACTCCGCGTTCACCCGCAAAGACGA
GATCATCACCAGCCTCGTGTCTGCCTTAGACTCCATGTGCTCAGCGCTGTCCAAACTGAACGCCGAGGTG
GCCTGTGTCGCCGTGCACGATGAGAGCGCCTTTGTGGTGGGCACAGAGAAGGGGAGAATGTTCCTGAATG
CCCGGAAGGAGCTACAGTCAGACTTCCTCAGGTTCTGCCGAGGGCCCCCGTGGAAGGATCCGGAGGCAGA
GCACCCCAAGAAGGTGCAGCGGGGCGAGGGTGGAGGCCGTAGCCTCCCTCGGTCCTCCCTGGAACATGGC
TCAGATGTGTACCTTCTGCGGAAGATGGTAGAGGAGGTGTTTGATGTTCTTTATAGCGAGGCCCTGGGAA
GGGCCAGTGTGGTGCCACTGCCCTATGAGAGGCTGCTCAGGGAGCCAGGGCTGCTGGCCGTGCAGGGGCT
GCCCGAAGGCCTGGCCTTCCGAAGGCCAGCCGAGTATGACCCCAAGGCCCTCATGGCCATCCTGGAACAC
AGCCACCGCATCCGCTTCAAGCTCAAGAGGCCACTTGAGGATGGCGGGCGGGACTCGAAGGCCCTGGTGG
AGCTGAACGGTGTCTCCCTGATTCCCAAGGGGTCACGGGACTGTGGCCTGCATGGCCAGGCCCCCAAGGT
GCCACCCCAGGACCTGCCCCCAACCGCCACCTCCTCCTCCATGGCCAGCTTCCTGTACAGCACGGCGCTC
CCCAACCACGCCATCCGAGAGCTCAAGCAGGAAGCACCTTCCTGCCCCCTTGCCCCCAGCGACCTGGGCC
TGAGTCGGCCCATGCCAGAGCCCAAGGCCACCGGTGCCCAAGACTTCTCCGACTGTTGTGGACAGAAGCC
CACTGGGCCTGGTGGGCCTCTCATCCAGAACGTCCATGCCTCCAAGCGCATTCTCTTCTCCATCGTCCAT
GACAAGTCAGAGAAGTGGGACGCCTTCATAAAGGAAACCGAGGACATCAACACGCTCCGGGAGTGTGTGC
AGATCCTGTTTAACAGCAGATATGCGGAAGCCCTGGGCCTGGACCACATGGTCCCCGTGCCCTACCGGAA
GATTGCCTGTGACCCGGAGGCTGTGGAGATCGTGGGCATCCCGGACAAGATCCCCTTCAAGCGCCCCTGC
ACTTATGGAGTCCCCAAGCTGAAGCGGATCCTGGAGGAGCGCCATAGTATCCACTTCATCATTAAGAGGA
TGTTTGATGAGCGAATTTTCACAGGGAACAAGTTTACCAAAGACACCACGAAGCTGGAGCCAGCCAGCCC
GCCAGAGGACACCTCTGCAGAGGTCTCTAGGGCCACCGTCCTTGACCTTGCTGGGAATGCTCGGTCAGAC
AAGGGCAGCATGTCTGAAGACTGTGGGCCAGGAACCTCCGGGGAGCTGGGCGGGCTGAGGCCGATCAAAA
TTGAGCCAGAGGATCTGGACATCATTCAGGTCACCGTCCCAGACCCCTCGCCAACCTCTGAGGAAATGAC
AGACTCGATGCCTGGGCACCTGCCATCGGAGGATTCTGGTTATGGGATGGAGATGCTGACAGACAAAGGT
CTGAGTGAGGACGCGCGGCCCGAGGAGAGGCCCGTGGAGGACAGCCACGGTGACGTGATCCGGCCCCTGC
GGAAGCAGGTGGAGCTGCTCTTCAACACACGATACGCCAAGGCCATTGGCATCTCGGAGCCCGTCAAGGT
GCCGTACTCCAAGTTTCTGATGCACCCGGAGGAGCTGTTTGTGGTGGGACTGCCTGAAGGCATCTCCCTC
CGCAGGCCCAACTGCTTCGGGATCGCCAAGCTCCGGAAGATTCTGGAGGCCAGCAACAGCATCCAGTTTG
TCATCAAGAGGCCCGAGCTGCTCACTGAGGGAGTCAAAGAGCCCATCATGGATAGTCAAGAGAGGGATTC
CGGGGACCCTCTGGTGGACGAGAGCCTGAAGAGACAGGGCTTTCAAGAAAATTATGACGCGAGGCTCTCA
CGGATCGACATCGCCAACACACTAAGGGAGCAGGTCCAGGACCTTTTCAATAAGAAATACGGGGAAGCCT
TGGGCATCAAGTACCCGGTCCAGGTCCCCTACAAGCGGATCAAGAGTAACCCCGGCTCCGTGATCATCGA
GGGGCTGCCCCCAGGAATCCCGTTCCGAAAGCCCTGTACCTTCGGCTCCCAGAACCTGGAGAGGATTCTT
GCTGTGGCTGACAAGATCAAGTTCACAGTCACCAGGCCTTTCCAAGGACTCATCCCAAAGCCTGATGAAG
ATGACGCCAACAGACTCGGGGAGAAGGTGATCCTGCGGGAGCAGGTGAAGGAACTCTTCAACGAGAAATA
CGGTGAGGCCCTGGGCCTGAACCGGCCGGTGCTGGTCCCTTATAAACTAATCCGGGACAGCCCAGACGCC
GTGGAGGTCACGGGTCTGCCTGATGACATCCCCTTCCGGAACCCCAACACGTACGACATCCACCGGCTGG
AGAAGATCCTGAAGGCCCGAGAGCATGTCCGCATGGTCATCATTAACCAGCTCCAACCCTTTGCAGAAAT
CTGCAATGATGCCAAGGTGCCAGCCAAAGACAGCAGCATTCCCAAGCGCAAGAGAAAGCGGGTCTCGGAA
GGAAATTCCGTCTCCTCTTCCTCCTCGTCTTCCTCTTCCTCGTCCTCTAACCCGGATTCAGTGGCATCGG
CCAACCAGATCTCACTCGTGGTAAAGTTGCACCGATTTGGACTCCGGCACTCATCTCTGTGGCCCTCACC
CCTCTGTCTGGCAGGGCCGTCTACTCTGGGATGTGGGCCCAGGGGACGGGGAGGCACTGGGCTTTAGTAA
TGAACTAGTCCGTAACTTGAAAGTATTTCGATTTCTTGGCTTTATATATCTTGTGGAAAGGACGACTGCC
TGACTACAAGAGATGCTTGACGCGTTAAGTCGACAATCAACCTCTGGATTACAAAATTTGTGAAAGATTG
ACTGGTATTCTTAACTATGTTGCTCCTTTTACGCTATGTGGATACGCTGCTTTAATGCCTTTGTATCATG
CTATTGCTTCCCGTATGGCTTTCATTTTCTCCTCCTTGTATAAATCCTGGTTGCTGTCTCTTTATGAGGA
GTTGTGGCCCGTTGTCAGGCAACGTGGCGTGGTGTGCACTGTGTTTGCTGACGCAACCCCCACTGGTTGG
GGCATTGCCACCACCTGTCAGCTCCTTTCCGGGACTTTCGCTTTCCCCCTCCCTATTGCCACGGCGGAAC
TCATCGCCGCCTGCCTTGCCCGCTGCTGGACAGGGGCTCGGCTGTTGGGCACTGACAATTCCGTGGTGTT
GTCGGGGAAATCATCGTCCTTTCCTTGGCTGCTCGCCTGTGTTGCCACCTGGATTCTGCGCGGGACGTCC
TTCTGCTACGTCCCTTCGGCCCTCAATCCAGCGGACCTTCCTTCCCGCGGCCTGCTGCCGGCTCTGCGGC
CTCTTCCGCGTCTTCGCCTTCGCCCTCAGACGAGTCGGATCTCCCTTTGGGCCGCCTCCCCGCGTCGACT
TTAAGACCAATGACTTACAAGGCAGCTGTAGATCTTAGCCACTTTTTAAAAGAAAAGGGGGGACTGGAAG
GGCTAATTCACTCCCAACGAAGACAAGATCTGCTTTTTGCTTGTACTGGGTCTCTCTGGTTAGACCAGAT
CTGAGCCTGGGAGCTCTCTGGCTAACTAGGGAACCCACTGCTTAAGCCTCAATAAAGCTTGCCTTGAGTG
CTTCAAGTAGTGTGTGCCCGTCTGTTGTGTGACTCTGGTAACTAGAGATCCCTCAGACCCTTTTAGTCAG
TGTGGAAAATCTCTAGCAGTACGTATAGTAGTTCATGTCATCTTATTATTCAGTATTTATAACTTGCAAA
GAAATGAATATCAGAGAGTGAGAGGAACTTGTTTATTGCAGCTTATAATGGTTACAAATAAAGCAATAGC
ATCACAAATTTCACAAATAAAGCATTTTTTTCACTGCATTCTAGTTGTGGTTTGTCCAAACTCATCAATG
TATCTTATCATGTCTGGCTCTAGCTATCCCGCCCCTAACTCCGCCCATCCCGCCCCTAACTCCGCCCAGT
TCCGCCCATTCTCCGCCCCATGGCTGACTAATTTTTTTTATTTATGCAGAGGCCGAGGCCGCCTCGGCCT
CTGAGCTATTCCAGAAGTAGTGAGGAGGCTTTTTTGGAGGCCTAGGGACGTACCCAATTCGCCCTATAGT
GAGTCGTATTACGCGCGCTCACTGGCCGTCGTTTTACAACGTCGTGACTGGGAAAACCCTGGCGTTACCC
AACTTAATCGCCTTGCAGCACATCCCCCTTTCGCCAGCTGGCGTAATAGCGAAGAGGCCCGCACCGATCG
CCCTTCCCAACAGTTGCGCAGCCTGAATGGCGAATGGG
[124 nt withheld, positions 8579-8702]
C
[91 nt withheld, positions 8704-8794]
A
[49 nt withheld, positions 8796-8844]
CCTTTGACGTTGGAGTCCACGTTCTTT
[37 nt withheld, positions 8872-8908]
ACCCTATCTCGGTCTATTCTTTTGATTTATAAGGGATTTTGCCGATTTCGGCCTATTGGTTAAAAAATGA
GCTGATTTAACAAAAATTTAACGCGAATTTTAACAAAATATTAACGCTTACAATTTAGGTGGCACTTTTC
GGGGAAATGTGCGCGGAACCCCTATTTGTTTATTTTTCTAAATACATTCAAATATGTATCCGCTCATGAG
ACAATAACCCTGATAAATGCTTCAATAATATTGAAAAAGGAAGAGTATGAGTATTCAACATTTCCGTGTC
GCCCTTATTCCCTTTTTTGCGGCATTTTGCCTTCCTGTTTTTGCTCACCCAGAAACGCTGGTGAAAGTAA
AAGATGCTGAAGATCAGTTGGGTGCACGAGTGGGTTACATCGAACTGGATCTCAACAGCGGTAAGATCCT
TGAGAGTTTTCGCCCCGAAGAACGTTTTCCAATGATGAGCACTTTTAAAGTTCTGCTATGTGGCGCGGTA
TTATCCCGTATTGACGCCGGGCAAGAGCAACTCGGTCGCCGCATACACTATTCTCAGAATGACTTGGTTG
AGTACTCACCAGTCACAGAAAAGCATCTTACGGATGGCATGACAGTAAGAGAATTATGCAGTGCTGCCAT
AACCATGAGTGATAACACTGCGGCCAACTTACTTCTGACAACGATCGGAGGACCGAAGGAGCTAACCGCT
TTTTTGCACAACATGGGGGATCATGTAACTCGCCTTGATCGTTGGGAACCGGAGCTGAATGAAGCCATAC
CAAACGACGAGCGTGACACCACGATGCCTGTAGCAATGGCAACAACGTTGCGCAAACTATTAACTGGCGA
ACTACTTACTCTAGCTTCCCGGCAACAATTAATAGACTGGATGGAGGCGGATAAAGTTGCAGGACCACTT
CTGCGCTCGGCCCTTCCGGCTGGCTGGTTTATTGCTGATAAATCTGGAGCCGGTGAGCGTGGGTCTCGCG
GTATCATTGCAGCACTGGGGCCAGATGGTAAGCCCTCCCGTATCGTAGTTATCTACACGACGGGGAGTCA
GGCAACTATGGATGAACGAAATAGACAGATCGCTGAGATAGGTGCCTCACTGATTAAGCATTGGTAACTG
TCAGACCAAGTTTACTCATATATACTTTAGATTGATTTAAAACTTCATTTTTAATTTAAAAGGATCTAGG
TGAAGATCCTTTTTGATAATCTCATGACCAAAATCCCTTAACGTGAGTTTTCGTTCCACTGAGCGTCAGA
CCCCGTAGAAAAGATCAAAGGATCTTCTTGAGATCCTTTTTTTCTGCGCGTAATCTGCTGCTTGCAAACA
AAAAAACCACCGCTACCAGCGGTGGTTTGTTTGCCGGATCAAGAGCTACCAACTCTTTTTCCGAAGGTAA
CTGGCTTCAGCAGAGCGCAGATACCAAATACTGTTCTTCTAGTGTAGCCGTAGTTAGGCCACCACTTCAA
GAACTCTGTAGCACCGCCTACATACCTCGCTCTGCTAATCCTGTTACCAGTGGCTGCTGCCAGTGGCGAT
AAGTCGTGTCTTACCGGGTTGGACTCAAGACGATAGTTACCGGATAAGGCGCAGCGGTCGGGCTGAACGG
GGGGTTCGTGCACACAGCCCAGCTTGGAGCGAACGACCTACACCGAACTGAGATACCTACAGCGTGAGCT
ATGAGAAAGCGCCACGCTTCCCGAAGGGAGAAAGGCGGACAGGTATCCGGTAAGCGGCAGGGTCGGAACA
GGAGAGCGCACGAGGGAGCTTCCAGGGGGAAACGCCTGGTATCTTTATAGTCCTGTCGGGTTTCGCCACC
TCTGACTTGAGCGTCGATTTTTGTGATGCTCGTCAGGGGGGCGGAGCCTATGGAAAAACGCCAGCAACGC
GGCCTTTTTACGGTTCCTGGCCTTTTGCTGGCCTTTTGCTCACATGTTCTTTCCTGCGTTATCCCCTGAT
TCTGTGGATAACCGTATTACCGCCTTTGAGTGAGCTGATACCGCTCGCCGCAGCCGAACGACCGAGCGCA
GCGAGTCAGTGAGCGAGGAAGCGGAAGAGCGCCCAATACGCAAACCGCCTCTCCCCGCGCGTTGGCCGAT
TCATTAATGCAGCTGGCACGACAGGTTTCCCGACTGGAAAGCGGGCAGTGAGCGCAACGCAATTAATGTG
AGTTAGCTCACTCATTAGGCACCCCAGGCTTTACACTTTATGCTTCCGGCTCGTATGTTGTGTGGAATTG
TGAGCGGATAACAATTTCACACAGGAAACAGCTATGACCATGATTACGCCAAGCGCGCAATTAACCCTCA
CTAAAGGGAACAAAAGCTGGAGCTGCAAGC
