>Addgene plasmid #143924 | TFORF1100 | depositor partial sequence | sequence record 283899 | Insert
ACCGCCACCATGGCCTTGCTGGGTAAGCGCTGTGACGTCCCCACCAACGGCTGCGGACCCGACCGCTGGA
ACTCCGCGTTCACCCGCAAAGACGAGATCATCACCAGCCTCGTGTCTGCCTTAGACTCCATGTGCTCAGC
GCTGTCCAAACTGAACGCCGAGGTGGCCTGTGTCGCCGTGCACGATGAGAGCGCCTTTGTGGTGGGCACA
GAGAAGGGGAGAATGTTCCTGAATGCCCGGAAGGAGCTACAGTCAGACTTCCTCAGGTTCTGCCGAGGGC
CCCCGTGGAAGGATCCGGAGGCAGAGCACCCCAAGAAGGTGCAGCGGGGCGAGGGTGGAGGCCGTAGCCT
CCCTCGGTCCTCCCTGGAACATGGCTCAGATGTGTACCTTCTGCGGAAGATGGTAGAGGAGGTGTTTGAT
GTTCTTTATAGCGAGGCCCTGGGAAGGGCCAGTGTGGTGCCACTGCCCTATGAGAGGCTGCTCAGGGAGC
CAGGGCTGCTGGCCGTGCAGGGGCTGCCCGAAGGCCTGGCCTTCCGAAGGCCAGCCGAGTATGACCCCAA
GGCCCTCATGGCCATCCTGGAACACAGCCACCGCATCCGCTTCAAGCTCAAGAGGCCACTTGAGGATGGC
GGGCGGGACTCGAAGGCCCTGGTGGAGCTGAACGGTGTCTCCCTGATTCCCAAGGGGTCACGGGACTGTG
GCCTGCATGGCCAGGCCCCCAAGGTGCCACCCCAGGACCTGCCCCCAACCGCCACCTCCTCCTCCATGGC
CAGCTTCCTGTACAGCACGGCGCTCCCCAACCACGCCATCCGAGAGCTCAAGCAGGAAGCACCTTCCTGC
CCCCTTGCCCCCAGCGACCTGGGCCTGAGTCGGCCCATGCCAGAGCCCAAGGCCACCGGTGCCCAAGACT
TCTCCGACTGTTGTGGACAGAAGCCCACTGGGCCTGGTGGGCCTCTCATCCAGAACGTCCATGCCTCCAA
GCGCATTCTCTTCTCCATCGTCCATGACAAGTCAGAGAAGTGGGACGCCTTCATAAAGGAAACCGAGGAC
ATCAACACGCTCCGGGAGTGTGTGCAGATCCTGTTTAACAGCAGATATGCGGAAGCCCTGGGCCTGGACC
ACATGGTCCCCGTGCCCTACCGGAAGATTGCCTGTGACCCGGAGGCTGTGGAGATCGTGGGCATCCCGGA
CAAGATCCCCTTCAAGCGCCCCTGCACTTATGGAGTCCCCAAGCTGAAGCGGATCCTGGAGGAGCGCCAT
AGTATCCACTTCATCATTAAGAGGATGTTTGATGAGCGAATTTTCACAGGGAACAAGTTTACCAAAGACA
CCACGAAGCTGGAGCCAGCCAGCCCGCCAGAGGACACCTCTGCAGAGGTCTCTAGGGCCACCGTCCTTGA
CCTTGCTGGGAATGCTCGGTCAGACAAGGGCAGCATGTCTGAAGACTGTGGGCCAGGAACCTCCGGGGAG
CTGGGCGGGCTGAGGCCGATCAAAATTGAGCCAGAGGATCTGGACATCATTCAGGTCACCGTCCCAGACC
CCTCGCCAACCTCTGAGGAAATGACAGACTCGATGCCTGGGCACCTGCCATCGGAGGATTCTGGTTATGG
GATGGAGATGCTGACAGACAAAGGTCTGAGTGAGGACGCGCGGCCCGAGGAGAGGCCCGTGGAGGACAGC
CACGGTGACGTGATCCGGCCCCTGCGGAAGCAGGTGGAGCTGCTCTTCAACACACGATACGCCAAGGCCA
TTGGCATCTCGGAGCCCGTCAAGGTGCCGTACTCCAAGTTTCTGATGCACCCGGAGGAGCTGTTTGTGGT
GGGACTGCCTGAAGGCATCTCCCTCCGCAGGCCCAACTGCTTCGGGATCGCCAAGCTCCGGAAGATTCTG
GAGGCCAGCAACAGCATCCAGTTTGTCATCAAGAGGCCCGAGCTGCTCACTGAGGGAGTCAAAGAGCCCA
TCATGGATAGTCAAGAGAGGGATTCCGGGGACCCTCTGGTGGACGAGAGCCTGAAGAGACAGGGCTTTCA
AGAAAATTATGACGCGAGGCTCTCACGGATCGACATCGCCAACACACTAAGGGAGCAGGTCCAGGACCTT
TTCAATAAGAAATACGGGGAAGCCTTGGGCATCAAGTACCCGGTCCAGGTCCCCTACAAGCGGATCAAGA
GTAACCCCGGCTCCGTGATCATCGAGGGGCTGCCCCCAGGAATCCCGTTCCGAAAGCCCTGTACCTTCGG
CTCCCAGAACCTGGAGAGGATTCTTGCTGTGGCTGACAAGATCAAGTTCACAGTCACCAGGCCTTTCCAA
GGACTCATCCCAAAGCCTGATGAAGATGACGCCAACAGACTCGGGGAGAAGGTGATCCTGCGGGAGCAGG
TGAAGGAACTCTTCAACGAGAAATACGGTGAGGCCCTGGGCCTGAACCGGCCGGTGCTGGTCCCTTATAA
ACTAATCCGGGACAGCCCAGACGCCGTGGAGGTCACGGGTCTGCCTGATGACATCCCCTTCCGGAACCCC
AACACGTACGACATCCACCGGCTGGAGAAGATCCTGAAGGCCCGAGAGCATGTCCGCATGGTCATCATTA
ACCAGCTCCAACCCTTTGCAGAAATCTGCAATGATGCCAAGGTGCCAGCCAAAGACAGCAGCATTCCCAA
GCGCAAGAGAAAGCGGGTCTCGGAAGGAAATTCCGTCTCCTCTTCCTCCTCGTCTTCCTCTTCCTCGTCC
TCTAACCCGGATTCAGTGGCATCGGCCAACCAGATCTCACTCGTGGTAAAGTTGCACCGATTTGGACTCC
GGCACTCATCTCTGTGGCCCTCACCCCTCTGTCTGGCAGGGCCGTCTACTCTGGGATGTGGGCCCAGGGG
ACGGGGAGGCACTGGGCTTTAGTAATGAACTAGTCCGTAACTTGAAAGTATTTCGATTTCTTGGCTTTAT
ATATCTTGTGGAAAGGACGACTGCCTGACTACAAGAGATGCTTG
