>Addgene plasmid #143924 | TFORF1100 | depositor partial sequence | sequence record 283900 | Barcode
CTGCCTGACTACAAGAGATGCTTG
